Addgene plasmid #54656: mKikGR-C1
Purpose: (Empty Backbone) Localization: C1 Cloning Vector, Excitation: 507 / 583, Emission: 517 / 593
Depositing lab: Michael Davidson & Atsushi Miyawaki. Depositing organization: Florida State University, Tallahassee. Publication: mKikGR, a monomeric photoswitchable fluorescent protein. Habuchi S, Tsutsui H, Kochaniak AB, Miyawaki A, van Oijen AM. PLoS One. 2008;3(12):e3944. doi: 10.1371/journal.pone.0003944. Epub 2008 Dec 15. PubMed 19079591.
Backbone
  Vector backbone: mKikGR-C1
  Backbone size (bp): 4750
  Vector type: Mammalian Expression
  Selectable markers: Neomycin (select with G418)
  Tag / fusion protein: mKikGR (N terminal on backbone)
Growth in bacteria
  Bacterial resistance: Kanamycin, 50 μg/mL
  Growth temperature: 37°C
  Growth strain: DH5alpha
  Copy number: High Copy
Gene/Insert
  Gene/Insert name: None
  Tag / fusion protein: mKikGR (N terminal on backbone)
Resource information
  A portion of this plasmid was derived from a plasmid made by: A. Miyawaki, PMID 19079591
Terms and licenses: Academic/Nonprofit Terms; Industry Terms
Depositor comments: . Excitation = 507 / 583; Emission = 517 / 593
How to cite: mKikGR-C1 was a gift from Michael Davidson & Atsushi Miyawaki (Addgene plasmid # 54656 ; http://n2t.net/addgene:54656 ; RRID:Addgene_54656)
