[The description below was written by a language model from this plasmid's Addgene catalogue record and pLannotate feature annotations shown in this document.]
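Description:
mKikGR-C1 is an empty mammalian expression backbone of the "C1" cloning-vector type, designed for building fusions in which the monomeric photoconvertible fluorescent protein mKikGR sits at the N terminus of a protein of interest. The human cytomegalovirus immediate early enhancer and promoter drive the mKikGR coding sequence, which runs directly into a multiple cloning site so that an inserted gene is expressed as a C-terminal extension of the fluorescent tag. An SV40 polyadenylation signal follows the cloning site. No insert is present in the deposited plasmid. mKikGR is a green-to-red photoswitchable protein. The record lists excitation/emission maxima of 507/517 nm for the green state and 583/593 nm for the red state.

In bacteria the plasmid is maintained at high copy from a ColE1/pUC-type origin and selected with kanamycin. A single NeoR/KanR gene (Tn5 aminoglycoside phosphotransferase) serves both hosts. A bacterial bla-type promoter placed just upstream of the SV40 enhancer/early promoter lets the same coding sequence confer kanamycin resistance in E. coli and G418 resistance in mammalian cells, with an HSV thymidine kinase polyadenylation signal terminating the cassette. An f1 phage origin is also present, which allows single-stranded DNA production. The short annotated fragments of large T antigen, ble and the bGH poly(A) signal are probably residual sequence or annotation matches rather than functional elements. The sequenced record is 4,713 nt, slightly shorter than the catalogued backbone size of 4,750 bp.

Typical uses are tagging proteins for localization imaging in transfected mammalian cells and tracking selected protein populations after photoconversion.
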