Features (pLannotate 1.2.2; 15 found; start..end, strand, type, name):
     40..343     +  enhancer       CMV enhancer: human cytomegalovirus immediate early enhancer
    344..547     +  promoter       CMV promoter: human cytomegalovirus (CMV) immediate early promoter
    592..1291    +  CDS            mKikGR1 (fragment): monomeric photoconvertible Kikume green-to-red fluorescent protein
   1291..1356    +  misc_feature   MCS: multiple cloning site
   1373..1457    +  CDS            large T antigen (fragment): large T antigen from SV40 (simian virus 40)
   1480..1601    +  polyA_signal   SV40 poly(A) signal: SV40 polyadenylation signal
   1635..2063    -  rep_origin     f1 ori (sequence partly withheld): f1 bacteriophage origin of replication; arrow indicates direction of (+) strand synthesis
   2090..2194    +  promoter       AmpR promoter: bla
   2196..2553    +  promoter       SV40 promoter: SV40 enhancer and early promoter
   2588..3382    +  CDS            NeoR/KanR: aminoglycoside phosphotransferase from Tn5; aph(3')-II (or nptII); confers resistance to neomycin, kanamycin, and G418 (Geneticin®)
   3403..3555    +  CDS            ble (fragment): BLE_KLEPN - Experimental evidence at protein level: Swiss-Prot protein existence level 1. Binding protein with a strong affinity to the bleomycin family of antibiotics. Binds to CL990; an antimitotic-antibiotic compound. From Klebsiella pneumoniae.
   3614..3661    +  polyA_signal   HSV TK poly(A) signal: herpes simplex virus thymidine kinase polyadenylation signal (Cole and Stacy, 1985)
   3752..3768    -  polyA_signal   bGH poly(A) signal (fragment): bovine growth hormone polyadenylation signal
   3990..4578    +  rep_origin     ori: high-copy-number ColE1/pMB1/pBR322/pUC origin of replication
   4693..4713    +  enhancer       CMV enhancer (fragment): human cytomegalovirus immediate early enhancer
>Addgene plasmid #54656 | mKikGR-C1 | addgene full sequence | sequence record 256486 | Addgene NGS Result
TACGGGGTCATTAGTTCATAGCCCATATATGGAGTTCCGCGTTACATAACTTACGGTAAATGGCCCGCCT
GGCTGACCGCCCAACGACCCCCGCCCATTGACGTCAATAATGACGTATGTTCCCATAGTAACGCCAATAG
GGACTTTCCATTGACGTCAATGGGTGGAGTATTTACGGTAAACTGCCCACTTGGCAGTACATCAAGTGTA
TCATATGCCAAGTACGCCCCCTATTGACGTCAATGACGGTAAATGGCCCGCCTGGCATTATGCCCAGTAC
ATGACCTTATGGGACTTTCCTACTTGGCAGTACATCTACGTATTAGTCATCGCTATTACCATGGTGATGC
GGTTTTGGCAGTACATCAATGGGCGTGGATAGCGGTTTGACTCACGGGGATTTCCAAGTCTCCACCCCAT
TGACGTCAATGGGAGTTTGTTTTGGCACCAAAATCAACGGGACTTTCCAAAATGTCGTAACAACTCCGCC
CCATTGACGCAAATGGGCGGTAGGCGTGTACGGTGGGAGGTCTATATAAGCAGAGCTGGTTTAGTGAACC
GTCAGATCCGCTAGCGCTACCGGTCGCCACCATGGTGAGTGTGATTACATCAGAAATGAAGATCGAGCTG
CGTATGGAAGGCTCTGTAAACGGGCACAAGTTCGTGATTACAGGGAAAGGAAGTGGCAGACCTTACGAGG
GAACACAGACTGTGGACCTGACAGTCATAGAGGGCGGACCTCTTCCTTTTGCTTTCGATATCCTGACAAC
AGCATTCCATTACGGCAACCGGGTATTTGTCGAATACCCAGAAGAAATAGTAGACTACTTCAAGCAGTTG
TTTCCTGAGGGTTATTCTTGGGAACGAAGCATGAGTTACGAAGACGGGGGAATTTGCCTCGCCACAAACA
ATATAACGATGAAGAAAGACGGCAGCAACACTTTTGTCAATGAAATTCGATTTGATGGTACAAACTTTCC
TGCCAATGGTCCAGTTATGCAGAGGAAGACCGTCAAATGGGAGCCATCCACTGAGAAAATGTATGTGCGT
GATGGAGTGCTGAAGGGTGATGTTGAAATGGCTCTGTTGCTTGAAGGAGGTGGCCATTACCGATGTGACT
TCAGAACTACTTACAAAGCAAAGAAGGTTGTCCAGTTGCCAGACTATCACTACGTGGATCATCAAATGGA
GATAACAAGCCATGACAAGGATTACAACAAGGTTAAGGCGTATGAACATGCTAAGGCTTATTCCGGGACC
TACAGGGGCGCCAAGTATGAATTTGAAGCCTCCGGACTCAGATCTCGAGCTCAAGCTTCGAATTCTGCAG
TCGACGGTACCGCGGGCCCGGGATCCACCGGATCTAGATAACTGATCATAATCAGCCATACCACATTTGT
AGAGGTTTTACTTGCTTTAAAAAACCTCCCACACCTCCCCCTGAACCTGAAACATAAAATGAATGCAATT
GTTGTTGTTAACTTGTTTATTGCAGCTTATAATGGTTACAAATAAAGCAATAGCATCACAAATTTCACAA
ATAAAGCATTTTTTTCACTGCATTCTAGTTGTGGTTTGTCCAAACTCATCAATGTATCTTAACGCGTAAA
TTGTAAGCGTTAATATTTTGTTAAAATTCGCGTTAAATTTTTGTTAAATCAGCTCATTTTTTAACCAATA
GGCCGAAATCGGCAAAATCCCTTATAAATCAAAAGAATAGACCGAGATAGGGT
[37 nt withheld, positions 1734-1770]
AAAGAACGTGGACTCCAACGTCAAAGG
[49 nt withheld, positions 1798-1846]
T
[91 nt withheld, positions 1848-1938]
G
[124 nt withheld, positions 1940-2063]
CAGGTGGCACTTTTCGGGGAAATGTGCGCGGAACCCCTATTTGTTTATTTTTCTAAATACATTCAAATAT
GTATCCGCTCATGAGACAATAACCCTGATAAATGCTTCAATAATATTGAAAAAGGAAGAGTCCTGAGGCG
GAAAGAACCAGCTGTGGAATGTGTGTCAGTTAGGGTGTGGAAAGTCCCCAGGCTCCCCAGCAGGCAGAAG
TATGCAAAGCATGCATCTCAATTAGTCAGCAACCAGGTGTGGAAAGTCCCCAGGCTCCCCAGCAGGCAGA
AGTATGCAAAGCATGCATCTCAATTAGTCAGCAACCATAGTCCCGCCCCTAACTCCGCCCATCCCGCCCC
TAACTCCGCCCAGTTCCGCCCATTCTCCGCCCCATGGCTGACTAATTTTTTTTATTTATGCAGAGGCCGA
GGCCGCCTCGGCCTCTGAGCTATTCCAGAAGTAGTGAGGAGGCTTTTTTGGAGGCCTAGGCTTTTGCAAA
GATCGATCAAGAGACAGGATGAGGATCGTTTCGCATGATTGAACAAGATGGATTGCACGCAGGTTCTCCG
GCCGCTTGGGTGGAGAGGCTATTCGGCTATGACTGGGCACAACAGACAATCGGCTGCTCTGATGCCGCCG
TGTTCCGGCTGTCAGCGCAGGGGCGCCCGGTTCTTTTTGTCAAGACCGACCTGTCCGGTGCCCTGAATGA
ACTGCAAGACGAGGCAGCGCGGCTATCGTGGCTGGCCACGACGGGCGTTCCTTGCGCAGCTGTGCTCGAC
GTTGTCACTGAAGCGGGAAGGGACTGGCTGCTATTGGGCGAAGTGCCGGGGCAGGATCTCCTGTCATCTC
ACCTTGCTCCTGCCGAGAAAGTATCCATCATGGCTGATGCAATGCGGCGGCTGCATACGCTTGATCCGGC
TACCTGCCCATTCGACCACCAAGCGAAACATCGCATCGAGCGAGCACGTACTCGGATGGAAGCCGGTCTT
GTCGATCAGGATGATCTGGACGAAGAGCATCAGGGGCTCGCGCCAGCCGAACTGTTCGCCAGGCTCAAGG
CGAGCATGCCCGACGGCGAGGATCTCGTCGTGACCCATGGCGATGCCTGCTTGCCGAATATCATGGTGGA
AAATGGCCGCTTTTCTGGATTCATCGACTGTGGCCGGCTGGGTGTGGCGGACCGCTATCAGGACATAGCG
TTGGCTACCCGTGATATTGCTGAAGAGCTTGGCGGCGAATGGGCTGACCGCTTCCTCGTGCTTTACGGTA
TCGCCGCTCCCGATTCGCAGCGCATCGCCTTCTATCGCCTTCTTGACGAGTTCTTCTGAGCGGGACTCTG
GGGTTCGAAATGACCGACCAAGCGACGCCCAACCTGCCATCACGAGATTTCGATTCCACCGCCGCCTTCT
ATGAAAGGTTGGGCTTCGGAATCGTTTTCCGGGACGCCGGCTGGATGATCCTCCAGCGCGGGGATCTCAT
GCTGGAGTTCTTCGCCCACCCTAGGGGGAGGCTAACTGAAACACGGAAGGAGACAATACCGGAAGGAACC
CGCGCTATGACGGCAATAAAAAGACAGAATAAAACGCACGGTGTTGGGTCGTTTGTTCATAAACGCGGGG
TTCGGTCCCAGGGCTGGCACTCTGTCGATACCCCACCGAGACCCCATTGGGGCCAATACGCCCGCGTTTC
TTCCTTTTCCCCACCCCACCCCCCAAGTTCGGGTGAAGGCCCAGGGCTCGCAGCCAACGTCGGGGCGGCA
GGCCCTGCCATAGCCTCAGGTTACTCATATATACTTTAGATTGATTTAAAACTTCATTTTTAATTTAAAA
GGATCTAGGTGAAGATCCTTTTTGATAATCTCATGACCAAAATCCCTTAACGTGAGTTTTCGTTCCACTG
AGCGTCAGACCCCGTAGAAAAGATCAAAGGATCTTCTTGAGATCCTTTTTTTCTGCGCGTAATCTGCTGC
TTGCAAACAAAAAAACCACCGCTACCAGCGGTGGTTTGTTTGCCGGATCAAGAGCTACCAACTCTTTTTC
CGAAGGTAACTGGCTTCAGCAGAGCGCAGATACCAAATACTGTTCTTCTAGTGTAGCCGTAGTTAGGCCA
CCACTTCAAGAACTCTGTAGCACCGCCTACATACCTCGCTCTGCTAATCCTGTTACCAGTGGCTGCTGCC
AGTGGCGATAAGTCGTGTCTTACCGGGTTGGACTCAAGACGATAGTTACCGGATAAGGCGCAGCGGTCGG
GCTGAACGGGGGGTTCGTGCACACAGCCCAGCTTGGAGCGAACGACCTACACCGAACTGAGATACCTACA
GCGTGAGCTATGAGAAAGCGCCACGCTTCCCGAAGGGAGAAAGGCGGACAGGTATCCGGTAAGCGGCAGG
GTCGGAACAGGAGAGCGCACGAGGGAGCTTCCAGGGGGAAACGCCTGGTATCTTTATAGTCCTGTCGGGT
TTCGCCACCTCTGACTTGAGCGTCGATTTTTGTGATGCTCGTCAGGGGGGCGGAGCCTATGGAAAAACGC
CAGCAACGCGGCCTTTTTACGGTTCCTGGCCTTTTGCTGGCCTTTTGCTCACATGTTCTTTCCTGCGTTA
TCCCCTGATTCTGTGGATAACCGTATTACCGCCATGCATTAGTTATTAATAGTAATCAAT
