>Addgene plasmid #54656 | mKikGR-C1 | addgene partial sequence | sequence record 89894 | CMV-F 5'-CGCAAATGGGCGGTAGGCGTG-3'
ACCGTCAGATCCGCTAGCGCTACCGGTCGCCACCATGGTGAGTGTGATTACATCAGAAATGAAGATCGAG
CTGCGTATGGAAGGCTCTGTAAACGGGCACAAGTTCGTGATTACAGGGAAAGGAAGTGGCAGACCTTACG
AGGGAACACAGACTGTGGACCTGACAGTCATAGAGGGCGGACCTCTTCCTTTTGCTTTCGATATCCTGAC
AACAGCATTCCATTACGGCAACCGGGTATTTGTCGAATACCCAGAAGAAATAGTAGACTACTTCAAGCAG
TTGTTTCCTGAGGGTTATTCTTGGGAACGAAGCATGAGTTACGAAGACGGGGGAATTTGCCTCGCCACAA
ACAATATAACGATGAAGAAAGACGGCAGCAACACTTTTGTCAATGAAATTCGATTTGATGGTACAAACTT
TCCTGCCAATGGTCCAGTTATGCAGAGGAAGACCGTCAAATGGGAGCCATCCACTGAGAAAATGTATGTG
CGTGATGGAGTGCTGAAGGGTGATGTTGAAATGGCTCTGTTGCTTGAAGGAGGTGGCCATTACCGATGTG
ACTTCAGAACTACTTACAAAGCAAAGAAGGTTGTCCAGTTGCCAGACTATCACTACGTGGATCATCAAAT
GGAGATAACAAGCCATGACAAGGATTACAACAAGGTTAAGGCGTATGAACATGCTAAGGCTTATTCCGGG
ACCTACAGGGGCGCCAAGTATGAATTTGAAGCCTCCGGACTCAGATCTCGAGCTCAAGCTTCGAATTCTG
CAGTCGACGGTACCGCGGGCCCGGGATCCACCGGATCTAGATAACTGATCATAATCAGCCATACCACATT
TGTAGAGGTTTTACTTGCTTTAAA
